Addgene plasmid #92040: mEos3-dnRac1
Purpose: Expresses mEos3 fusion with dnRac1 (T17N).
Depositing lab: Ji Yu. Depositing organization: University of Connecticut Health Center. Publication: Single-molecule tracking of small GTPase Rac1 uncovers spatial regulation of membrane translocation and mechanism for polarized signaling. Das S, Yin T, Yang Q, Zhang J, Wu YI, Yu J. Proc Natl Acad Sci U S A. 2015 Jan 20;112(3):E267-76. doi: 10.1073/pnas.1409667112. Epub 2015 Jan 5. PubMed 25561548.
Backbone
  Vector backbone: pTriEX
  Total vector size (bp): 6424
  Vector type: Mammalian Expression, Bacterial Expression, Insect Expression
Growth in bacteria
  Bacterial resistance: Ampicillin, 100 μg/mL
  Growth temperature: 37°C
  Growth strain: DH5alpha
  Copy number: High Copy
Gene/Insert
  Gene/Insert name: RAC1
  Species: H. sapiens (human)
  Mutation: T17N (dominant negative)
  Entrez Gene: RAC1 (a.k.a. MIG5, MRD48, Rac-1, TC-25, p21-Rac1)
  Promoter: CMV
  Tag / fusion protein: mEos3 (N terminal on insert)
  Cloning method: Gateway Cloning
  Sequencing primers: 5′ mEos-C
Terms and licenses: Academic/Nonprofit Terms; Industry Terms: Not Available to Industry
How to cite: mEos3-dnRac1 was a gift from Ji Yu (Addgene plasmid # 92040 ; http://n2t.net/addgene:92040 ; RRID:Addgene_92040)
