[The description below was written by a language model from this plasmid's Addgene catalogue record and pLannotate feature annotations shown in this document.]
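Description:
mEos3-dnRac1 is a roughly 6.4 kb expression plasmid built on the pTriEX backbone, a multi-host vector designed to drive the same open reading frame in mammalian, bacterial and insect cells. It is maintained in E. coli through a high-copy ColE1/pUC-type origin and selected with ampicillin via the β-lactamase gene. The triple-host capability comes from stacked promoters upstream of the coding region: a CMV enhancer/promoter followed by a fragment of the chicken β-actin/rabbit β-globin chimeric intron for mammalian cells, a T7 promoter with a lac operator for IPTG-regulated expression in bacteria supplying T7 RNA polymerase, and the baculovirus p10 promoter for insect cells. Flanking baculovirus recombination regions (lef2/ORF603 and ORF1629) allow transfer of the cassette into a baculovirus genome, and a single loxP site is also present in the backbone. Transcripts terminate at a rabbit β-globin polyadenylation signal or, for T7 transcription, at the T7 terminator.

The payload is human RAC1 carrying the T17N substitution, a dominant-negative form of this small GTPase, fused at its N terminus to the monomeric green-to-red photoconvertible fluorescent protein mEos3 (annotated as mEos3.2). The Rac1 coding sequence sits between attB1 and attB2 sites, consistent with the recorded Gateway cloning, so the attB1 sequence lies between the two proteins. HSV and 6xHis tag sequences from the backbone lie downstream of attB2; the record does not state whether they are translated as part of the fusion. The associated publication used single-molecule tracking of Rac1 to study its membrane translocation and polarized signaling, an application suited to a photoconvertible tag, with this mutant presumably serving for comparison with other Rac1 forms.
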