Features (pLannotate 1.2.2; 22 found; start..end, strand, type, name):
    306..505     +  promoter       CMV promoter: human cytomegalovirus (CMV) immediate early promoter
    657..787     +  intron         chimeric intron (fragment): chimera between introns from chicken β-actin and rabbit β-globin
    856..874     +  promoter       T7 promoter: promoter for bacteriophage T7 RNA polymerase
    875..899     +  protein_bind   lac operator: The lac repressor binds to the lac operator to inhibit transcription in E. coli. This inhibition can be relieved by adding lactose or isopropyl-β-D-thiogalactopyranoside (IPTG). lac repressor encoded by lacI
    915..1024    +  promoter       p10 promoter: baculovirus promoter for expression in insect cells
   1126..1779    +  CDS            mEos3.2: mEos3.2 is a photoconvertible green/yellow fluorescent protein published in 2012, derived from Lobophyllia hemprichii. It is reported to be a rapidly-maturing monomer with moderate acid sensitivity.
   1786..1810    +  protein_bind   attB1: mutant version of attB; recombination site for the Gateway® BP reaction BP Clonase™
   1831..2409    +  CDS            Rac1: human Rac family small GTPase 1
   2426..2450    -  protein_bind   attB2: mutant version of attB; recombination site for the Gateway® BP reaction BP Clonase™
   2493..2525    +  CDS            HSV tag: HSV (herpes simplex virus) epitope tag
   2535..2552    +  CDS            6xHis: 6xHis affinity tag
   2567..2635    +  CDS            HBB (fragment): HBB_PONPY - Experimental evidence at transcript level: Swiss-Prot protein existence level 2. Involved in oxygen transport from the lung to the various peripheral tissues. From Pongo pygmaeus (Bornean orangutan).
   2710..2765    +  polyA_signal   β-globin poly(A) signal: rabbit β-globin polyadenylation signal (Gil and Proudfoot, 1987)
   2853..2900    +  terminator     T7 terminator: transcription terminator for bacteriophage T7 RNA polymerase
   2913..3618    +  misc_recomb    baculovirus recombination region (ORF1629): contains part of ORF1629
   3627..3660    +  protein_bind   loxP: Cre-mediated recombination occurs in the 8-bp core sequence (GCATACAT). Cre recombinase
   3828..4415    -  rep_origin     ori: high-copy-number ColE1/pMB1/pBR322/pUC origin of replication
   4428..5288    -  CDS            AmpR: β-lactamase; bla; confers resistance to ampicillin, carbenicillin, and related antibiotics
   5289..5340    -  promoter       AmpR promoter (fragment): bla
   5354..5389    +  CDS            lef2 (fragment): baculovirus late expression factor 2
   5531..6358    +  misc_recomb    baculovirus recombination region (lef2/ORF603): contains ORF603 and part of lef2
   6370..304     +  enhancer       CMV enhancer (fragment) (across the origin): human cytomegalovirus immediate early enhancer
>Addgene plasmid #92040 | mEos3-dnRac1 | addgene full sequence | sequence record 180750 | Addgene NGS Result
CGTTACATAACTTACGGTAAATGGCCCGCCTGGCTGACCGCCCAACGACCCCCGCCCATTGACGTCAATA
ATGACGTATGTTCCCATAGTAACGCCAATAGGGACTTTCCATTGACGTCAATGGGTGGAGTATTTACGGT
AAACTGCCCACTTGGCAGTACATCAAGTGTATCATATGCCAAGTCCGCCCCCTATTGACGTCAATGACGG
TAAATGGCCCGCCTGGCATTATGCCCAGTACATGACCTTACGGGACTTTCCTACTTGGCAGTACATCTAC
GTATTAGTCATCGCTATTACCATGCTGATGCGGTTTTGGCAGTACACCAATGGGCGTGGATAGCGGTTTG
ACTCACGGGGATTTCCAAGTCTCCACCCCATTGACGTCAATGGGAGTTTGTTTTGGCACCAAAATCAACG
GGACTTTCCAAAATGTCGTAATAACCCCGCCCCGTTGACGCAAATGGGCGGTAGGCGTGTACGGTGGGAG
GTCTATATAAGCAGACGTCGTTTAGTGAACCGTCAGATCACTAGATGCTTTATTGCGGTAGTTTATCACA
GTTAAATTGCTAACGCCAGTCTCGAACTTAACGTGCAGAAGTTGGTCGTGAGGCACTGGGCAGGTAAGTA
TCGGGCCCTTTGTGCGGGGGGAGCGGCTCGGGGCTGTCCGCGGGGGGACGGCTGCCTTCGGGGGGGACGG
GGCAGGGCGGGGTTCGGCTTCTGGCGTGTGACCGGCGGCTCTAGAGCCTCTGCTAACCATGTTCATGCCT
TCTTCTTTTTCCTACAGCTCCTGGGCAACGTGCTGGTTATTGTGCTGTCTCATCATTTTGGCAAAGAATT
GGATCGGACCGAAATTAATACGACTCACTATAGGGGAATTGTGAGCGGATAACAATTCCCCGGAGTTAAT
CCGGGACCTTTAATTCAACCCAACACAATATATTATAGTTAAATAAGAATTATTATCAAATCATTTGTAT
ATTAATTAAAATACTATACTGTAAATTACATTTTATTTACAATCAAAGGAGATATACCATGGCACACCAT
CACCACCACCACGGGAGCGGGGAGCAGAAACTAATATCAGAGGAGGATCTTGGCTCAGGTTCAGGATCTG
GGAGTAGTGCGATTAAGCCAGACATGAAGATCAAACTCCGTATGGAAGGCAACGTAAACGGGCACCACTT
TGTGATCGACGGAGATGGTACAGGCAAGCCTTTTGAGGGAAAACAGAGTATGGATCTTGAAGTCAAAGAG
GGCGGACCTCTGCCTTTTGCCTTTGATATCCTGACCACTGCATTCCATTACGGCAACAGGGTATTCGCCA
AATATCCAGACAACATACAAGACTATTTTAAGCAGTCGTTTCCTAAGGGGTATTCGTGGGAACGAAGCTT
GACTTTCGAAGACGGGGGCATTTGCAATGCCAGAAACGACATAACAATGGAAGGGGACACTTTCTATAAT
AAAGTTCGATTTTATGGTACCAACTTTCCCGCCAATGGTCCAGTTATGCAGAAGAAGACGCTGAAATGGG
AGCCCTCCACTGAGAAAATGTATGTGCGTGATGGAGTGCTGACGGGTGATATTGAAATGGCTTTGTTGCT
TGAAGGAAATGCCCATTACCGATGTGACTTCAGAACTACTTACAAAGCTAAGGAGAAGGGTGTCAAGTTA
CCAGGCGCACACTTTGTGGACCACTGCATTGAGATTTTAAGCCATGACAAAGATTACAACAAGGTTAAGC
TGTATGAGCATGCTGTTGCTCATTCTGGATCATCAACAAGTTTGTACAAAAAAGCAGGCTCCGCGGCCGC
CCCCTTCACCATGCAGGCCATCAAGTGTGTGGTGGTGGGAGACGGAGCTGTAGGTAAAAATTGCCTACTG
ATCAGTTACACAACCAATGCATTTCCTGGAGAATATATCCCTACTGTCTTTGACAATTATTCTGCCAATG
TTATGGTAGATGGAAAACCGGTGAATCTGGGCTTATGGGATACAGCTGGACAAGAAGATTATGACAGATT
ACGCCCCCTATCCTATCCGCAAACAGATGTGTTCTTAATTTGCTTTTCCCTTGTGAGTCCTGCATCATTT
GAAAATGTCCGTGCAAAGTGGTATCCTGAGGTGCGGCACCACTGTCCCAACACTCCCATCATCCTAGTGG
GAACTAAACTTGATCTTAGGGATGATAAAGACACGATCGAGAAACTGAAGGAGAAGAAGCTGACTCCCAT
CACCTATCCGCAGGGTCTAGCAATGGCTAAGGAGATTGGTGCTGTAAAATACCTGGAGTGCTCGGCGCTC
ACACAGCGAGGCCTCAAGACAGTGTTTGACGAAGCGATCCGAGCAGTCCTCTGCCCGCCTCCCGTGAAGA
AGAGGAAGAGAAAATGCCTGCTGTTGTAAAAGGGTGGGCGCGCCGACCCAGCTTTCTTGTACAAAGTGGT
TGATGATCCTAAGCGGCCGCACAGCTGTATACACGTGCAAGCCAGCCAGAACTCGCCCCGGAAGACCCCG
AGGATCTCGAGCACCACCATCACCATCACCATCACTAAGTGATTAACCTCAGGTGCAGGCTGCCTATCAG
AAGGTGGTGGCTGGTGTGGCCAATGCCCTGGCTCACAAATACCACTGAGATCGATCTTTTTCCCTCTGCC
AAAAATTATGGGGACATCATGAAGCCCCTTGAGCATCTGACTTCTGGCTAATAAAGGAAATTTATTTTCA
TTGCAATAGTGTGTTGGAATTTTTTGTGTCTCTCACTCGGAAGGACATATGGGAGGGCAAATCATTTAAA
ACATCAGAATGAGTATTTGGTTTAGAGTTTGGCAACATATGCCCATATGTAACTAGCATAACCCCTTGGG
GCCTCTAAACGGGTCTTGAGGGGTTTTTTGCTGAAAGCATGCGGAGGAAATTCTCCTTGAAGTTTCCCTG
GTGTTCAAAGTAAAGGAGTTTGCACCAGACGCACCTCTGTTCACTGGTCCGGCGTATTAAAACACGATAC
ATTGTTATTAGTACATTTATTAAGCGCTAGATTCTGTGCGTTGTTGATTTACAGACAATTGTTGTACGTA
TTTTAATAATTCATTAAATTTATAATCTTTAGGGTGGTATGTTAGAGCGAAAATCAAATGATTTTCAGCG
TCTTTATATCTGAATTTAAATATTAAATCCTCAATAGATTTGTAAAATAGGTTTCGATTAGTTTCAAACA
AGGGTTGTTTTTCCGAACCGATGGCTGGACTATCTAATGGATTTTCGCTCAACGCCACAAAACTTGCCAA
ATCTTGTAGCAGCAATCTAGCTTTGTCGATATTCGTTTGTGTTTTGTTTTGTAATAAAGGTTCGACGTCG
TTCAAAATATTATGCGCTTTTGTATTTCTTTCATCACTGTCGTTAGTGTACAATTGACTCGACGTAAACA
CGTTAAATAGAGCTTGGACATATTTAACATCGGGCGTGTTAGCTTTATTAGGCCGATTATCGTCGTCGTC
CCAACCCTCGTCGTTAGAAGTTGCTTCCGAAGACGATTTTGCCATAGCCACACGACGCCTATTAATTGTG
TCGGCTAACACGTCCGCGATCAAATTTGTAGTTGAGCTTTTTGGAATTGCGATCGCATAACTTCGTATAG
CATACATTATACGAAGTTATAAGCTCGGAACGCTGCGCTCGGTCGTTCGGCTGCGGCGAGCGGTATCAGC
TCACTCAAAGGCGGTAATACGGTTATCCACAGAATCAGGGGATAACGCAGGAAAGAACATGTGAGCAAAA
GGCCAGCAAAAGGCCAGGAACCGTAAAAAGGCCGCGTTGCTGGCGTTTTTCCATAGGCTCCGCCCCCTGA
CGAGCATCACAAAAATCGACGCTCAAGTCAGAGGTGGCGAAACCCGACAGGACTATAAAGATACCAGGCG
TTTCCCCCTGGAAGCTCCCTCGTGCGCTCTCCTGTTCCGACCCTGCCGCTTACCGGATACCTGTCCGCCT
TTCTCCCTTCGGGAAGCGTGGCGCTTTCTCATAGCTCACGCTGTAGGTATCTCAGTTCGGTGTAGGTCGT
TCGCTCCAAGCTGGGCTGTGTGCACGAACCCCCCGTTCAGCCCGACCGCTGCGCCTTATCCGGTAACTAT
CGTCTTGAGTCCAACCCGGTAAGACACGACTTATCGCCACTGGCAGCAGCCACTGGTAACAGGATTAGCA
GAGCGAGGTATGTAGGCGGTGCTACAGAGTTCTTGAAGTGGTGGCCTAACTACGGCTACACTAGAAGAAC
AGTATTTGGTATCTGCGCTCTGCTGAAGCCAGTTACCTTCGGAAAAAGAGTTGGTAGCTCTTGATCCGGC
AAACAAACCACCGCTGGTAGCGGTGGTTTTTTTGTTTGCAAGCAGCAGATTACGCGCAGAAAAAAAGGAT
CTCAAGAAGATCCTTTGTTACCAATGCTTAATCAGTGAGGCACCTATCTCAGCGATCTGTCTATTTCGTT
CATCCATAGTTGCCTGACTCCCCGTCGTGTAGATAACTACGATACGGGAGGGCTTACCATCTGGCCCCAG
TGCTGCAATGATACCGCGAGACCCACGCTCACCGGCTCCAGATTTATCAGCAATAAACCAGCCAGCCGGA
AGGGCCGAGCGCAGAAGTGGTCCTGCAACTTTATCCGCCTCCATCCAGTCTATTAATTGTTGCCGGGAAG
CTAGAGTAAGTAGTTCGCCAGTTAATAGTTTGCGCAACGTTGTTGCCATTGCTACAGGCATCGTGGTGTC
ACGCTCGTCGTTTGGTATGGCTTCATTCAGCTCCGGTTCCCAACGATCAAGGCGAGTTACATGATCCCCC
ATGTTGTGCAAAAAAGCGGTTAGCTCCTTCGGTCCTCCGATCGTTGTCAGAAGTAAGTTGGCCGCAGTGT
TATCACTCATGGTTATGGCAGCACTGCATAATTCTCTTACTGTCATGCCATCCGTAAGATGCTTTTCTGT
GACTGGTGAGTACTCAACCAAGTCATTCTGAGAATAGTGTATGCGGCGACCGAGTTGCTCTTGCCCGGCG
TCAATACGGGATAATACCGCGCCACATAGCAGAACTTTAAAAGTGCTCATCATTGGAAAACGTTCTTCGG
GGCGAAAACTCTCAAGGATCTTACCGCTGTTGAGATCCAGTTCGATGTAACCCACTCGTGCACCCAACTG
ATCTTCAGCATCTTTTACTTTCACCAGCGTTTCTGGGTGAGCAAAAACAGGAAGGCAAAATGCCGCAAAA
AAGGGAATAAGGGCGACACGGAAATGTTGAATACTCATACTCTTCCTTTTTCAATATTATTGAAGCATTT
ATCAGGGTTATTGTCTCATGTCCGCGCGTTTCCTGCATCTTTTAATCAAATCCCAAGATGTGTATAAACG
CGCCGGTATGTACAGGAAGAGGTTTATACTAAACTGTTACATTGCAAACGTGGTTTCGTGTGCCAAGTGT
GAAAACCGATGTTTAATCAAGGCTCTGACGCATTTCTACAACCACGACTCCAAGTGTGTGGGTGAAGTCA
TGCATCTTTTAATCAAATCCCAAGATGTGTATAAACCACCAAACTGCCAAAAAATGAAAACTGTCGACAA
GCTCTGTCCGTTTGCTGGCAACTGCAAGGGTCTCAATCCTATTTGTAATTATTGAATAATAAAACAATTA
TAAATGTCAAATTTGTTTTTTATTAACGATACAAACCAAACGCAACAAGAACATTTGTAGTATTATCTAT
AATTGAAAACGCGTAGTTATAATCGCTGAGGTAATATTTAAAATCATTTTCAAATGATTCACAGTTAATT
TGCGACAATATAATTTTATTTTCACATAAACTAGACGCCTTGTCGTCTTCTTCTTCGTATTCCTTCTCTT
TTTCATTTTTCTCTTCATAAAAATTAACATAGTTATTATCGTATCCATATATGTATCTATCGTATAGAGT
AAATTTTTTGTTGTCATAAATATATATGTCTTTTTTAATGGGGTGTATAGTACCGCTGCGCATAGTTTTT
CTGTAATTTACAACAGTGCTATTTTCTGGTAGTTCTTCGGAGTGTGTTGCTTTAATTATTAAATTTATAT
AATCAATGAATTTGGGATCGTCGGTTTTGTACAATATGTTGCCGGCATAGTACGCAGCTTCTTCTAGTTC
AATTACACCATTTTTTAGCAGCACCGGATTAACATAACTTTCCAAAATGTTGTACGAACCGTTAAACAAA
AACAGTTCACCTCCCTTTTCTATACTATTGTCTGCGAGCAGTTGTTTGTTGTTAAAAATAACAGCCATTG
TAATGAGACGCACAAACTAATATCACAAACTGGAAATGTCTATCAATATATAGTTGCTGATGGCCGGCCT
ATTAATAGTAATCAATTACGGGGTCATTAGTTCATAGCCCATATATGGAGTTCCG
